LOCUS       Exported 4650 bp ds-DNA circular SYN 13-MAY-2021
DEFINITION  Mammalian expression plasmid for SARS-CoV-2 nsp10.
ACCESSION   .
VERSION     .
KEYWORDS    pGBW-m4134050
SOURCE      synthetic DNA construct
  ORGANISM  synthetic DNA construct
REFERENCE   1 (bases 1 to 4650)
  TITLE     SARS-CoV-2 protein Mammalian expression constructs, tagged, for
            protein expression and/or purification
REFERENCE   2 (bases 1 to 4650)
  AUTHORS   .
  TITLE     Direct Submission
  JOURNAL   Exported May 13, 2021 from SnapGene Server 1.1.58
            http://www.snapgene.com
FEATURES             Location/Qualifiers
     source          1..4650
                     /organism="synthetic DNA construct"
                     /mol_type="other DNA"
     enhancer        81..384
                     /label=CMV enhancer
                     /note="human cytomegalovirus immediate early enhancer"
     promoter        386..588
                     /label=CMV promoter
                     /note="human cytomegalovirus (CMV) immediate early
                     promoter"
     primer_bind     539..559
                     /label=CMV-F
                     /note="Human CMV immediate early promoter, forward primer"
     regulatory      657..666
                     /regulatory_class="other"
                     /note="vertebrate consensus sequence for strong initiation
                     of translation (Kozak, 1987)"
     CDS             1077..1097
                     /codon_start=1
                     /product="tobacco etch virus (TEV) protease recognition and
                     cleavage site"
                     /label=TEV site
                     /translation="ENLYFQS"
     CDS             1098..1124
                     /codon_start=1
                     /product="HA (human influenza hemagglutinin) epitope tag"
                     /label=HA
                     /translation="YPYDVPDYA"
     polyA_signal    1177..1298
                     /label=SV40 poly(A) signal
                     /note="SV40 polyadenylation signal"
     primer_bind     complement(1188..1207)
                     /label=EBV-rev
                     /note="SV40 polyA terminator, reverse primer"
     primer_bind     1242..1261
                     /label=SV40pA-R
                     /note="SV40 polyA, reverse primer"
     terminator      1413..1459
                     /label=T7 terminator
                     /note="transcription terminator for bacteriophage T7 RNA
                     polymerase"
     terminator      1489..1625
                     /label=rrnG terminator
                     /note="transcription terminator from the E. coli ribosomal
                     RNA rrnG operon (Albrechtsen et al., 1991)"
     misc_feature    1670..1741
                     /label=3' beta-globin insulator
                     /note="insulator downstream of the human beta-globin locus
                     (Farrell et al., 2002)"
     rep_origin      complement(1967..2555)
                     /direction=LEFT
                     /label=ori
                     /note="high-copy-number ColE1/pMB1/pBR322/pUC origin of
                     replication"
     primer_bind     complement(2047..2066)
                     /label=pBR322ori-F
                     /note="pBR322 origin, forward primer"
     CDS             3301..4161
                     /codon_start=1
                     /gene="bla"
                     /product="beta-lactamase"
                     /label=AmpR
                     /note="confers resistance to ampicillin, carbenicillin, and
                     related antibiotics"
                     /translation="MSIQHFRVALIPFFAAFCLPVFAHPETLVKVKDAEDQLGARVGYI
                     ELDLNSGKILESFRPEERFPMMSTFKVLLCGAVLSRIDAGQEQLGRRIHYSQNDLVEYS
                     PVTEKHLTDGMTVRELCSAAITMSDNTAANLLLTTIGGPKELTAFLHNMGDHVTRLDRW
                     EPELNEAIPNDERDTTMPVAMATTLRKLLTGELLTLASRQQLIDWMEADKVAGPLLRSA
                     LPAGWFIADKSGAGERGSRGIIAALGPDGKPSRIVVIYTTGSQATMDERNRQIAEIGAS
                     LIKHW"
     primer_bind     complement(3519..3538)
                     /label=Amp-R
                     /note="Ampicillin resistance gene, reverse primer"
     terminator      4174..4310
                     /label=rrnG terminator
                     /note="transcription terminator from the E. coli ribosomal
                     RNA rrnG operon (Albrechtsen et al., 1991)"
     misc_feature    4462..4533
                     /label=5' beta-globin insulator
                     /note="insulator upstream of the human beta-globin locus
                     (Farrell et al., 2002)"
     terminator      4538..4584
                     /label=T7 terminator
                     /note="transcription terminator for bacteriophage T7 RNA
                     polymerase"
     polyA_signal    4602..4650
                     /note="synthetic polyadenylation signal"
ORIGIN
        1 atctaactgc tgatcgagtg tagccagatc tagtaatcaa ttacggggtc attagttcat
       61 agcccatata tggagttccg cgttacataa cttacggtaa atggcccgcc tggctgaccg
      121 cccaacgacc cccgcccatt gacgtcaata atgacgtatg ttcccatagt aacgccaata
      181 gggactttcc attgacgtca atgggtggag tatttacggt aaactgccca cttggcagta
      241 catcaagtgt atcatatgcc aagtacgccc cctattgacg tcaatgacgg taaatggccc
      301 gcctggcatt atgcccagta catgacctta tgggactttc ctacttggca gtacatctac
      361 gtattagtca tcgctattac catgctgatg cggttttggc agtacatcaa tgggcgtgga
      421 tagcggtttg actcacgggg atttccaagt ctccacccca ttgacgtcaa tgggagtttg
      481 ttttggcacc aaaatcaacg ggactttcca aaatgtcgta acaactccgc cccattgacg
      541 caaatgggcg gtaggcgtgt acggtgggag gtctatataa gcagagctgg tttagtgaac
      601 cgtcagatca gatctttgtc gatcctacca tccactcgac acacccgcca gcggccgcca
      661 ccatgggtaa tgcaacagaa gtgcctgcca attcaactgt attatctttc tgtgcttttg
      721 ctgtagatgc tgctaaagct tacaaagatt atctagctag tgggggacaa ccaatcacta
      781 attgtgttaa gatgttgtgt acacacactg gtactggtca ggcaataaca gttacaccgg
      841 aagccaatat ggatcaagaa tcctttggtg gtgcatcgtg ttgtctgtac tgccgttgcc
      901 acatagatca tccaaatcct aaaggatttt gtgacttaaa aggtaagtat gtacaaatac
      961 ctacaacttg tgctaatgac cctgtgggtt ttacacttaa aaacacagtc tgtaccgtct
     1021 gcggtatgtg gaaaggttat ggctgtagtt gtgatcaact ccgcgaaccc atgcttgaaa
     1081 acctttactt tcagtcgtac ccctatgacg taccagatta tgcgtaagct agcttgactg
     1141 actgagatac agcgtacctt cagctcacag acatgataag atacattgat gagtttggac
     1201 aaaccacaac tagaatgcag tgaaaaaaat gctttatttg tgaaatttgt gatgctattg
     1261 ctttatttgt aaccattata agctgcaata aacaagttaa caacaacaat tgcattcatt
     1321 ttatgtttca ggttcagggg gaggtgtggg aggtttttta aagcaagtaa aacctctaca
     1381 aatgtggtat tggcccatct ctatcggtat cgtagcataa ccccttgggg cctctaaacg
     1441 ggtcttgagg ggttttttgt gcccctcggg ccggattgct atctaccggc attggcgcag
     1501 aaaaaaatgc ctgatgcgac gctgcgcgtc ttatactccc acatatgcca gattcagcaa
     1561 cggatacggc ttccccaact tgcccacttc catacgtgtc ctccttacca gaaatttatc
     1621 cttaaggtcg tcagctatcc tgcaggcgat ctctcgattt cgatcaagac attcctttaa
     1681 tggtcttttc tggacaccac taggggtcag aagtagttca tcaaactttc ttccctccct
     1741 aatctcattg gttaccttgg gctatcgaaa cttaattaac cagtcaagtc agctacttgg
     1801 cgagatcgac ttgtctgggt ttcgactacg ctcagaattg cgtcagtcaa gttcgatctg
     1861 gtccttgcta ttgcacccgt tctccgatta cgagtttcat ttaaatcatg tgagcaaaag
     1921 gccagcaaaa ggccaggaac cgtaaaaagg ccgcgttgct ggcgtttttc cataggctcc
     1981 gcccccctga cgagcatcac aaaaatcgac gctcaagtca gaggtggcga aacccgacag
     2041 gactataaag ataccaggcg tttccccctg gaagctccct cgtgcgctct cctgttccga
     2101 ccctgccgct taccggatac ctgtccgcct ttctcccttc gggaagcgtg gcgctttctc
     2161 atagctcacg ctgtaggtat ctcagttcgg tgtaggtcgt tcgctccaag ctgggctgtg
     2221 tgcacgaacc ccccgttcag cccgaccgct gcgccttatc cggtaactat cgtcttgagt
     2281 ccaacccggt aagacacgac ttatcgccac tggcagcagc cactggtaac aggattagca
     2341 gagcgaggta tgtaggcggt gctacagagt tcttgaagtg gtggcctaac tacggctaca
     2401 ctagaagaac agtatttggt atctgcgctc tgctgaagcc agttaccttc ggaaaaagag
     2461 ttggtagctc ttgatccggc aaacaaacca ccgctggtag cggtggtttt tttgtttgca
     2521 agcagcagat tacgcgcaga aaaaaaggat ctcaagaaga tcctttgatc ttttctacgg
     2581 ggtctgacgc tcagtggaac gaaaactcac gttaagggat tttggtcatg agattatcaa
     2641 aaaggatctt cacctagatc cttttaaatt aaaaatgaag ttttaaatca atctaaagta
     2701 tatatgagta aacttggtct gacagttacc aatgcttaat cagtgaggca cctatctcag
     2761 cgatctgtct atttcgttca tccatagttg catttaaatt tccgaactct ccaaggccct
     2821 cgtcggaaaa tcttcaaacc tttcgtccga tccatcttgc aggctacctc tcgaacgaac
     2881 tatcgcaagt ctcttggccg gccttgcgcc ttggctattg cttggcagcg cctatcgcca
     2941 ggtattactc caatcccgaa tatccgagat cgggatcacc cgagagaagt tcaacctaca
     3001 tcctcaatcc cgatctatcc gagatccgag gaatatcgaa atcggggcgc gcctggtgta
     3061 ccgagaacga tcctctcagt gcgagtctcg acgatccata tcgttgcttg gcagtcagcc
     3121 agtcggaatc cagcttggga cccaggaagt ccaatcgtca gatattgtac tcaagcctgg
     3181 tcacggcagc gtaccgatct gtttaaacct agatattgat agtctgatcg gtcaacgtat
     3241 aatcgagtcc tagcttttgc aaacatctat caagagacag gatcagcagg aggctttcgc
     3301 atgagtattc aacatttccg tgtcgccctt attccctttt ttgcggcatt ttgccttcct
     3361 gtttttgctc acccagaaac gctggtgaaa gtaaaagatg ctgaagatca gttgggtgcg
     3421 cgagtgggtt acatcgaact ggatctcaac agcggtaaga tccttgagag ttttcgcccc
     3481 gaagaacgct ttccaatgat gagcactttt aaagttctgc tatgtggcgc ggtattatcc
     3541 cgtattgacg ccgggcaaga gcaactcggt cgccgcatac actattctca gaatgacttg
     3601 gttgagtatt caccagtcac agaaaagcat cttacggatg gcatgacagt aagagaatta
     3661 tgcagtgctg ccataaccat gagtgataac actgcggcca acttacttct gacaacgatt
     3721 ggaggaccga aggagctaac cgcttttttg cacaacatgg gggatcatgt aactcgcctt
     3781 gatcgttggg aaccggagct gaatgaagcc ataccaaacg acgagcgtga caccacgatg
     3841 cctgtagcaa tggcaacaac cttgcgtaaa ctattaactg gcgaactact tactctagct
     3901 tcccggcaac agttgataga ctggatggag gcggataaag ttgcaggacc acttctgcgc
     3961 tcggcccttc cggctggctg gtttattgct gataaatctg gagccggtga gcgtgggtct
     4021 cgcggtatca ttgcagcact ggggccagat ggtaagccct cccgtatcgt agttatctac
     4081 acgacgggga gtcaggcaac tatggatgaa cgaaatagac agatcgctga gataggtgcc
     4141 tcactgatta agcattggta accgattcta ggtgcattgg cgcagaaaaa aatgcctgat
     4201 gcgacgctgc gcgtcttata ctcccacata tgccagattc agcaacggat acggcttccc
     4261 caacttgccc acttccatac gtgtcctcct taccagaaat ttatccttaa gatcccgaat
     4321 cgtttaaact cgactctggc tctatcgaat ctccgtcgtt tcgagcttac gcgaacagcc
     4381 gtggcgctca tttgctcgtc gggcatcgaa tctcgtcagc tatcgtcagc ttaccttttt
     4441 ggcagcgatc gcggctcccg acatcttgga ccattagctc cacaggtatc ttcttccctc
     4501 tagtggtcat aacagcagct tcagctacct ctcaattcaa aaaacccctc aagacccgtt
     4561 tagaggcccc aaggggttat gctatcaatc gttgcgttac acacacaaaa aaccaacaca
     4621 catccatctt cgatggatag cgattttatt
//
