[The description below was written by a language model from this plasmid's Addgene catalogue record and the feature table of its GenBank file.]
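Description:
pGBW-m4134050 is a 4,650 bp circular mammalian expression plasmid built on the pTwist_CMV_6 backbone and designed to produce the SARS-CoV-2 non-structural protein 10 (nsp10), one of the mature products cleaved from the ORF1ab polyprotein. It is propagated in E. coli as a high-copy plasmid through a ColE1/pUC-type origin of replication and is selected with ampicillin via the beta-lactamase (AmpR) gene. No mammalian selection marker is annotated, so the record points to transient expression rather than stable line generation.

The wild-type nsp10 coding sequence (about 410 bp) is not annotated as its own feature in the table. By position, it should occupy the interval between the Kozak consensus that follows the promoter and the downstream tag sequences. Transcription is driven by the human cytomegalovirus immediate-early enhancer and promoter, and the transcript is terminated by an SV40 polyadenylation signal. The open reading frame continues in frame into a TEV protease recognition site followed by an HA epitope tag, both supplied by the backbone. This gives a C-terminal HA tag for detection or immunoaffinity capture, which can be removed by TEV cleavage.

The backbone also carries insulating elements around the expression cassette and the bacterial marker: 5' and 3' beta-globin insulators, paired T7 and rrnG transcription terminators, and a synthetic poly(A) signal upstream of the CMV enhancer. Together these limit read-through transcription into or out of neighbouring regions. The construct belongs to a set of tagged SARS-CoV-2 protein expression plasmids intended for protein expression and/or purification in mammalian cells.
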