Addgene plasmid #152234: pGBW-m4134050
Purpose: Mammalian expression plasmid for SARS-CoV-2 nsp10
Depositing lab: Ginkgo Bioworks & Benjie Chen. Depositing organization: Ginkgo Bioworks.
Backbone
  Vector backbone: pTwist_CMV_6
  Backbone size w/o insert (bp): 4180
  Vector type: Mammalian Expression
Growth in bacteria
  Bacterial resistance: Ampicillin, 100 μg/mL
  Growth temperature: 37°C
  Growth strain: DH5alpha
  Copy number: High Copy
Gene/Insert
  Gene/Insert name: SARS-CoV-2 nsp10
  Species: Severe acute respiratory syndrome coronavirus 2
  Insert size (bp): 410
  Mutation: wt
  Entrez Gene: ORF1ab (a.k.a. GU280_gp01)
  Promoter: CMV
  Tag / fusion protein: Cleavable TEV;HA (C terminal on backbone)
  Cloning method: Unknown
Resource information
  A portion of this plasmid was derived from a plasmid made by: GinkgoBioworks
Depositor comments: NCBI reference sequence: YP_009725306.1
How to cite: pGBW-m4134050 was a gift from Ginkgo Bioworks & Benjie Chen (Addgene plasmid # 152234 ; http://n2t.net/addgene:152234 ; RRID:Addgene_152234)
